Addgene plasmid #188015: GBH-2aG4-gcryBFP.3
Purpose: Cloning vector for conditional, intronic, targeted integration of a genebreak cassette optimized for zebrafish
Depositing lab: Karl Clark.
Backbone
  Vector backbone: pKTol2-SE
  Backbone manufacturer: K.Clark
  Backbone size w/o insert (bp): 7200
  Vector type: Targetable insertional mutagen and reporter system
Growth in bacteria
  Bacterial resistance: Kanamycin, 50 μg/mL
  Growth temperature: 37°C
  Growth strain: DH5alpha
  Copy number: High Copy
Gene/Insert
  Gene/Insert name: Targeted 2aGal4VP16 protein trap; secondary marker gamma crystallin BFP
  Species: D. rerio (zebrafish)
  Promoter: Endogenuous Promoter; gamma crystallin promotor
  Cloning method: Restriction Enzyme; 5′ cloning site BfuaI (unknown if destroyed); 3′ cloning site BspQI (unknown if destroyed)
  Sequencing primers: 5′ SEQ-pk-F1: TGTATTACTGTTTATGTAAGCAGACA; 3′ SEQ-pk-R1: AGCGAGTCAGTGAGCGA
Terms and licenses: Academic/Nonprofit Terms; Industry Terms: Not Available to Industry
Depositor comments: This plasmid is designed to have homology domains cloned into the 5' end and 3' end. Bfuai is used to clone in the 5' homology domain, while BspQi is used to clone in the 3' homology domain.
How to cite: GBH-2aG4-gcryBFP.3 was a gift from Karl Clark (Addgene plasmid # 188015 ; http://n2t.net/addgene:188015 ; RRID:Addgene_188015)
