[The description below was written by a language model from this plasmid's Addgene catalogue record and pLannotate feature annotations shown in this document.]
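Description:
GBH-2aG4-gcryBFP.3 is a cloning vector for building donors that direct conditional, intronic, targeted integration of a gene-break cassette optimised for zebrafish. It is built on the pKTol2-SE backbone and is described as a targetable insertional mutagen and reporter system. In E. coli it is maintained through a high-copy ColE1/pUC-type origin and selected with kanamycin via an aph(3')-Ia resistance gene. The sequenced record is about 7.3 kb. Residual pBluescript-type elements are also annotated (lac promoter/operator, a lacZα fragment, T3 and T7 promoters). Several short hits, such as the LEU2 promoter, SV40 promoter and large T antigen fragments, are probably incidental matches rather than functional parts.

The payload is a protein trap with no promoter of its own. A P2A peptide is followed by the GAL4 DNA-binding domain fused to a VP16 activation domain, so that after in-frame integration the endogenous promoter of the targeted gene drives expression and the 2A releases Gal4VP16 from the truncated host protein. Gal4VP16 can then report the locus's expression pattern or activate UAS-controlled transgenes. A secondary marker, TagBFP with a bGH polyadenylation signal, is recorded as being driven by a gamma crystallin promoter, which is not itself annotated in the feature table. It should give blue lens fluorescence for identifying carriers. Two reverse-oriented SV40 poly(A) signals lie downstream.

Two same-orientation loxP sites flank the whole cassette, which allows Cre-mediated excision and accounts for the conditional design. A φC31 attB site sits just outside the second loxP. Users clone a 5' homology domain with BfuAI and a 3' homology domain with BspQI to direct the cassette to a chosen intron. The record does not state how the genomic target is cut or which targeting nuclease is used.
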