Features (pLannotate 1.2.2; 25 found; start..end, strand, type, name):
    203..221     -  promoter       T7 Φ3.8 promoter (fragment): weak promoter for bacteriophage T7 RNA polymerase
    278..299     +  protein_bind   CAP binding site: CAP binding activates transcription in the presence of cAMP. E. coli catabolite activator protein
    314..344     +  promoter       lac promoter: promoter for the E. coli lac operon
    352..368     +  protein_bind   lac operator: The lac repressor binds to the lac operator to inhibit transcription in E. coli. This inhibition can be relieved by adding lactose or isopropyl-β-D-thiogalactopyranoside (IPTG). lac repressor encoded by lacI
    413..431     +  promoter       T3 promoter: promoter for bacteriophage T3 RNA polymerase
    447..470     +  misc_feature   MCS (fragment): pBluescript multiple cloning site
    479..497     -  promoter       T7 promoter: promoter for bacteriophage T7 RNA polymerase
    505..660     +  CDS            lacZα (fragment): LacZα fragment of β-galactosidase; lacZ fragment
    735..768     +  protein_bind   loxP: Cre-mediated recombination occurs in the 8-bp core sequence (GCATACAT). Cre recombinase
    944..1000    +  CDS            P2A: 2A peptide from porcine teschovirus-1 polyprotein Eukaryotic ribosomes fail to insert a peptide bond between the Gly and Pro residues, yielding separate polypeptides.
   1007..1444    +  CDS            GAL4 DNA binding domain: DNA binding domain of the GAL4 transcriptional activator; Saccharomyces cerevisiae GAL4 (truncated)
   1481..1654    +  CDS            VP16 AD (fragment): transcriptional activation domain of herpes simplex virus protein VP16 (Triezenberg et al., 1988; Cousens et al., 1989); UL48
   2316..2332    +  promoter       LEU2 promoter (fragment): S. cerevisiae LEU2
   3554..4252    +  CDS            TagBFP: TagBFP is a basic (constitutively fluorescent) blue fluorescent protein published in 2008, derived from Entacmaea quadricolor. It is reported to be a very rapidly-maturing monomer with very low acid sensitivity.
   4265..4489    +  polyA_signal   bGH poly(A) signal: bovine growth hormone polyadenylation signal
   4493..4510    +  promoter       SV40 promoter (fragment): SV40 enhancer and early promoter
   4559..4640    -  polyA_signal   SV40 poly(A) signal: SV40 polyadenylation signal
   4663..4730    -  CDS            large T antigen (fragment): large T antigen from SV40 (simian virus 40)
   4764..4845    -  polyA_signal   SV40 poly(A) signal: SV40 polyadenylation signal
   4868..4935    -  CDS            large T antigen (fragment): large T antigen from SV40 (simian virus 40)
   4994..5027    +  protein_bind   loxP: Cre-mediated recombination occurs in the 8-bp core sequence (GCATACAT). Cre recombinase
   5069..5102    -  protein_bind   attB: minimal attB site for the φC31 integrase (Groth et al., 2000) phage φC31 integrase
   5282..5300    +  promoter       T7 promoter: promoter for bacteriophage T7 RNA polymerase
   5587..6396    +  CDS            KanR: aminoglycoside phosphotransferase; aph(3')-Ia; confers resistance to kanamycin in bacteria or G418 (Geneticin®) in eukaryotes
   6539..7127    +  rep_origin     ori: high-copy-number ColE1/pMB1/pBR322/pUC origin of replication
>Addgene plasmid #188015 | GBH-2aG4-gcryBFP.3 | addgene full sequence | sequence record 380747 | Addgene NGS Result
TTTAAATGGTACCGAGCAGAGGTGTAAAAAGTACTCAAAAATTTTACTCAAGTGAAAGTACAAGTACTTA
GGGAAAATTTTACTCAATTAAAAGTAAAAGTATCTGGCTAGAATCTTACTTGAGTAAAAGTAAAAAAGTA
CTCCATTAAAATTGTACTTGAGTATTAAGGAAGTAAAAGTAAAAGCAAGAAAGAAAACTAGAGTGGTCTC
CCTTTAGTGAGGGTCAATTGATGGGAGGCGTTCGGGCCACAGCGGACACGCAGGTGCGCAACGCAATTAA
TGTGAGTTAGCTCACTCATTAGGCACCCCAGGCTTTACACTTTATGCTTCCGGCTCGTATGTTGTGTGGA
ATTGTGAGCGGATAACAATTTCACACAGGAAACAGCTATGACCATGATTACGCCAAGCGCGCAATTAACC
CTCACTAAAGGGAACAAAAGCTGGAGGACCTCGAGGGGGGGCCCGGTACCCAATTCGCCCTATAGTGAGT
CGTATTACGCGCGCTCACTGGCCGTCGTTTTACAACGTCGTGACTGGGAAAACCCTGGCGTTACCCAACT
TAATCGCCTTGCAGCACATCCCCCTTTCGCCAGCTGGCGTAATAGCGAAGAGGCCCGCACCGATCGCCCT
TCCCAACAGTTGCGCAGCCTGAATGGCGAATGGACCTGCCACACTTCCTTGCTAGACAATGGGCCCATAA
CTTTAAATAATGCCAATTATTTAAAGTTACTATCATAACTTCGTATAGCATACATTATACGAAGTTATAC
CTAGGCTTACCACCCACTAGCGGTCAGACTGCAGATTGCAGCACGAAACAGGAAGCTGACTCCACATGGT
CACATGCTCACTGAAGTGTTGACTTCCCTGACAGCTGTGCACTTTCTAAACCGGTTTTCTCATTCATTTA
CAGCAGCCGGAATTCACCCGGGTACCGGAAGGTGCCACGAACTTCTCTCTGTTAAAGCAAGCAGGAGACG
TGGAAGAAAACCCCGGTCCTTCTAGAAAGCTACTGTCTTCTATCGAACAAGCATGCGATATTTGCCGACT
TAAAAAGCTCAAGTGCTCCAAAGAAAAACCGAAGTGCGCCAAGTGTCTGAAGAACAACTGGGAGTGTCGC
TACTCTCCCAAAACCAAAAGGTCTCCGCTGACTAGGGCACATCTGACAGAAGTGGAATCAAGGCTAGAAA
GACTGGAACAGCTATTTCTACTGATTTTTCCTCGAGAAGACCTTGACATGATTTTGAAAATGGATTCTTT
ACAGGATATAAAAGCATTGTTAACAGGATTATTTGTACAAGATAATGTGAATAAAGATGCCGTCACAGAT
AGATTGGCTTCAGTGGAGACTGATATGCCTCTAACATTGAGACAGCATAGAATAAGTGCGACATCATCAT
CGGAAGAGAGTAGTAACAAAGGTCAAAGACAGTTGACTGTATCGTCGAGGTCGACCCCGGGAATACAGAT
CTCTCGAGCCGCCCCCCCGACCGATGTCAGCCTGGGGGACGAGCTCCACTTAGACGGCGAGGACGTGGCG
ATGGCGCATGCCGACGCGCTAGACGATTTCGATCTGGACATGTTGGGGGACGGGGATTCCCCGGGTCCGG
GATTTACCCCCCACGACTCCGCCCCCTACGGCGCTCTGGATATGTAACTAGTAATTAAGTCTCAGCCACC
GTTAACTGAACATGTCAAAACCTGTGGAGACTGTTGAGATTTGATGTTCTGAAAAGATAAAGCCTATAAA
TAAAATGTTGCCCAAATTTCCTGCCTGATGTTTTTCTTTGTCTTTGCTACATGGCTTTGCTGCTCGGATC
GGCTCACTCTGTGTATGCCACGTTCACTTTGTACTCTCCTTCTCACGGTAGGTTTATTATTTTTAGATGT
GCAGTTAGTTTCTGTGAAATAACACACCACACACTGATATTGTCTGTGCATTGACTTGGTGAGTGCACAT
TGTTTTTGATCTTGACATATTTATATTTGATTGATCAGGTGAACTGTGTGAATCTAAAGTGCTCCATACA
GATGTTCTGCATTGAAAATATTCTCATTTTATTAGTGGAAGTGAGTGTATGCCACATCCAATCAATTTCA
GCAAACACCCCAGTATGATTTAATGCAAAAAAATGAAGGTATCAAACACGCATTACTACTTTGCAGTTAA
ATATTTAACATTTATTCCAACACGAAAAAAAGCAGTAAATAACACTTTGACAAACACGTCAGGACATCTT
ATTTTTGTCACCCTCACAGGCAATTTAGTATAATATATTATATATATATATATATCATATAATAATATTC
AGTATAATATATATATATATATCATATTATAATATTCAGTATAATATAAAACACAAACACATATATGTAT
AATATAATATAACATTTTTATTTATTGAGATGCCTCTATGGACCGTGTTATAAGAAGTAAAGATCAGGAG
AAGTAAACATGAAGTGTAATTATGAATACTGATGTTAAATTAAGCTATGATGAGTTTTCACTGTTAATTT
ACCATCTCAATTAAATGTTGATGCCTCCATGACCAAGTTAAGCAGATGAGACTGAGGACAACTGTAGAAG
ACAAGATGTTCACTTTGCTGAATATAGCTGGCTTGACAGTTATCTATGACTCTATAAATATATATATATT
TTTTTTTTTATAAAATGATTTATTTATAACTATATATCCATTTCTCAGACAGGTGCTTCATATCCCTCAC
TCCCGTAGCTGTCCATGCTGGATCTGTCCCCGTTGTTTTTAAAAAGCTAAATAAGTTATTAACATGACTG
CATCCAGCGAGCCAAACCTGTCTGGTGTACAGCTACCAGAGAAGCTTGAGATCCTAGTCACCGGCGTTCC
TAGTTCTTTAAACTGTTACAAAGTGTTTGGACCAGCAACTGAATTGCACTGTAAATTACCACATCAGGGT
CTCCGGGGTCAACGCTGCTAAGCAATGGACTGGAAAATTTGTGACATTGAGTTTTTGGAATAACTGGGAA
TGCTGGATAACTCTTTGGGTAAAGCTATGGAACAAAAGTACCAGCATGAACTAAGAAATGACTGTCACAG
CACAACATCAAACACAATGCAAGACAAAGGTTCTCTGCTTTTGCCTTACTTGACAGAAAAAGTAAGCTCT
AGGTTCATCGCATGCAGACAGCAGCAATACATGACATATATAAAGGCTGGCTCTTTTCTCCCTTCCATTG
AACTGAAACTTCCACTCAGTCAGACTTGCGGGGGATCCACAGCCTGACTAACTCGACAAACCCCCCCAAA
CCTAAGGTGAGTTGATCTTTAAGCTTTTTACATTTTCAGCTCGCATATATCAATTCGCGCGCATTGTCAC
ACTAGCACCCACTAGCGGTCAGACTGCAGATTGCAGCACGAAACAGGAAGCTGACTCCACATGGTCACAT
GCTCACTGAAGTGTTGACTTCCCTGACAGCTGTGCACTTTCTAAACCGGTTTTCTCATTCATTTACAGTT
CAGCCGGAATTCACCTCGAGACCATGGCTCCAAAGAAGAAGCGTAAGGTAACCATGAGCGAGCTGATTAA
GGAGAACATGCACATGAAGCTGTACATGGAGGGCACCGTGGACAACCATCACTTCAAGTGCACATCCGAG
GGCGAAGGCAAGCCCTACGAGGGCACCCAGACCATGAGAATCAAGGTGGTCGAGGGCGGCCCTCTCCCCT
TCGCCTTCGACATCCTGGCTACTAGCTTCCTCTACGGCAGCAAGACCTTCATCAACCACACCCAGGGCAT
CCCCGACTTCTTCAAGCAGTCCTTCCCTGAGGGCTTCACATGGGAGAGAGTCACCACATACGAAGACGGG
GGCGTGCTGACCGCTACCCAGGACACCAGCCTCCAGGACGGCTGCCTCATCTACAACGTCAAGATCAGAG
GGGTGAACTTCACATCCAACGGCCCTGTGATGCAGAAGAAAACACTCGGCTGGGAGGCCTTCACCGAGAC
GCTGTACCCCGCTGACGGCGGCCTGGAAGGCAGAAACGACATGGCCCTGAAGCTCGTGGGCGGGAGCCAT
CTGATCGCAAACATCAAGACCACATATAGATCCAAGAAACCCGCTAAGAACCTCAAGATGCCTGGCGTCT
ACTATGTGGACTACAGACTGGAAAGAATCAAGGAGGCCAACAACGAGACCTACGTCGAGCAGCACGAGGT
GGCAGTGGCCAGATACTGCGACCTCCCTAGCAAACTGGGGCACAAGCTCAATTAAAGCTGAGATCTGTGC
CTTCTAGTTGCCAGCCATCTGTTGTTTGCCCCTCCCCCGTGCCTTCCTTGACCCTGGAAGGTGCCACTCC
CACTGTCCTTTCCTAATAAAATGAGGAAATTGCATCGCATTGTCTGAGTAGGTGTCATTCTATTCTGGGG
GGTGGGGTGGGGCAGGACAGCAAGGGGGAGGATTGGGAAGACAATAGCAGGCATGCTGGGGATGCGGTGG
GCTCTATGGCTTCTGAGGCGGAAAGAACCAAAGGGCGAATTAATTCATTGATGAGTTTGGACAAACCACA
ACTAGAATGCAGTGAAAAAAATGCTTTATTTGTGAAATTTGTGATGCTATTGCTTTATTTGTAACCATTA
TAAGCTGCAATAAACAAGTTAACAACAACAATTGCATTCATTTTATGTTTCAGGTTCAGGGGGAGGTGTG
GGAGGTTTTTTAAAGCAAGTAAAACCTCTACAAATGTGGTCATTGATGAGTTTGGACAAACCACAACTAG
AATGCAGTGAAAAAAATGCTTTATTTGTGAAATTTGTGATGCTATTGCTTTATTTGTAACCATTATAAGC
TGCAATAAACAAGTTAACAACAACAATTGCATTCATTTTATGTTTCAGGTTCAGGGGGAGGTGTGGGAGG
TTTTTTAAAGCAAGTAAAACCTCTACAAATGTGGTCATTCAGATCAATTAACCCTCACCCGGGCTAGCGA
TGCATGGGAGCTCAAGACGTCTGATAACTTCGTATAGCATACATTATACGAAGTTATCTACCTAACTTTA
AATAATGCCAATTATTTAAAGTTACTTCCGCGCCCGGGGAGCCCAAGGGCACGCCCTGGCACCTGACGTA
CGTTGTCTAGCAAGGAAGTGAAGAGCTATCCGGATATATATGTATGTTATCATAACTGTACTGGCTATGT
CAGGTGGTAATGACTGTAACGTTACGTTACTCGTTGTAGGCACGACATTGAATATGCTCTTCTCCGCTGT
GGCCCGAACGCCTCCCGCTAGCGATGGGATCTAATACGACTCACTATAGGGAGACCAAGGGAAAATAGAA
TGAAGTGATCTCCAAAAAATAAGTACTTTTTGACTGTAAATAAAATTGTAAGGAGTAAAAAGTACTTTTT
TTTCTAAAAAAATGTAATTAAGTAAAAGTAAAAGTATTGATTTTTAATTGTACTCAAGTAAAGTAAAAAT
CCCCAAAAATAATACTTAAGTACAGTAATCAAGTAAAATTACTCAAGTACTTTACACCTCTGGGATCCAG
CTGCATCATGAACAATAAAACTGTCTGCTTACATAAACAGTAATACAAGGGGTGTTATGAGCCATATTCA
ACGGGAAACGTCGAGGCCGCGATTAAATTCCAACATGGATGCTGATTTATATGGGTATAAATGGGCTCGC
GATAATGTCGGGCAATCAGGTGCGACAATCTATCGCTTGTATGGGAAGCCCGATGCGCCAGAGTTGTTTC
TGAAACATGGCAAAGGTAGCGTTGCCAATGATGTTACAGATGAGATGGTCAGACTAAACTGGCTGACGGA
ATTTATGCCTCTTCCGACCATCAAGCATTTTATCCGTACTCCTGATGATGCATGGTTACTCACCACTGCG
ATCCCCGGAAAAACAGCATTCCAGGTATTAGAAGAATATCCTGATTCAGGTGAAAATATTGTTGATGCGC
TGGCAGTGTTCCTGCGCCGGTTGCATTCGATTCCTGTTTGTAATTGTCCTTTTAACAGCGATCGCGTATT
TCGTCTCGCTCAGGCGCAATCACGAATGAATAACGGTTTGGTTGATGCGAGTGATTTTGATGACGAGCGT
AATGGCTGGCCTGTTGAACAAGTCTGGAAAGAAATGCATAAACTTTTGCCATTCTCACCGGATTCAGTCG
TCACTCATGGTGATTTCTCACTTGATAACCTTATTTTTGACGAGGGGAAATTAATAGGTTGTATTGATGT
TGGACGAGTCGGAATCGCAGACCGATACCAGGATCTTGCCATCCTATGGAACTGCCTCGGTGAGTTTTCT
CCTTCATTACAGAAACGGCTTTTTCAAAAATATGGTATTGATAATCCTGATATGAATAAATTGCAGTTTC
ATTTGATGCTCGATGAGTTTTTCTAATCAGAATTGGTTAATTGGTTGTAACACTGGCAAAAAGGATCTAG
GTGAAGATCCTTTTTGATAATCTCATGACCAAAATCCCTTAACGTGAGTTTTCGTTCCACTGAGCGTCAG
ACCCCGTAGAAAAGATCAAAGGATCTTCTTGAGATCCTTTTTTTCTGCGCGTAATCTGCTGCTTGCAAAC
AAAAAAACCACCGCTACCAGCGGTGGTTTGTTTGCCGGATCAAGAGCTACCAACTCTTTTTCCGAAGGTA
ACTGGCTTCAGCAGAGCGCAGATACCAAATACTGTTCTTCTAGTGTAGCCGTAGTTAGGCCACCACTTCA
AGAACTCTGTAGCACCGCCTACATACCTCGCTCTGCTAATCCTGTTACCAGTGGCTGCTGCCAGTGGCGA
TAAGTCGTGTCTTACCGGGTTGGACTCAAGACGATAGTTACCGGATAAGGCGCAGCGGTCGGGCTGAACG
GGGGGTTCGTGCACACAGCCCAGCTTGGAGCGAACGACCTACACCGAACTGAGATACCTACAGCGTGAGC
TATGAGAAAGCGCCACGGTTCCCGAAGGGAGAAAGGCGGACAGGTATCCGGTAAGCGGCAGGGTCGGAAC
AGGAGAGCGCACGAGGGAGCTTCCAGGGGGAAACGCCTGGTATCTTTATAGTCCTGTCGGGTTTCGCCAC
CTCTGACTTGAGCGTCGATTTTTGTGATGCTCGTCAGGGGGGCGGAGCCTATGGAAAAACGCCAGCAACG
CGGCCTTTTTACGGTTCCTGGCCTTTTGCTGGCCTTTTGCTCACATGTTCTTTCCTGCGTTATCCCCTGA
TTCTGTGGATAACCGTATTACCGCCTTTGAGTGAGCTGATACCGCTCGCCGCAGCCGAACGACCGAGCGC
AGCGAGTCAGTGAGCGAGGAAGCGGAACAGA
